Addgene plasmid #194552: pRK5-mEGFP-HMGB1-MUT-IDR2
Purpose: Mammalian Expression of mEGFP-HMGB1 Mutant (K184Rfs*44) IDR Fusion Protein
Depositing lab: Denes Hnisz. Publication: Aberrant phase separation and nucleolar dysfunction in rare genetic diseases. Mensah MA, Niskanen H, Magalhaes AP, Basu S, Kircher M, Sczakiel HL, Reiter AMV, Elsner J, Meinecke P, Biskup S, Chung BHY, Dombrowsky G, Eckmann-Scholz C, Hitz MP, Hoischen A, Holterhus PM, Hulsemann W, Kahrizi K, Kalscheuer VM, Kan A, Krumbiegel M, Kurth I, Leubner J, Longardt AC, Moritz JD, Najmabadi H, Skipalova K, Snijders Blok L, Tzschach A, Wiedersberg E, Zenker M, Garcia-Cabau C, Buschow R, Salvatella X, Kraushar ML, Mundlos S, Caliebe A, Spielmann M, Horn D, Hnisz D. Nature. 2023 Feb;614(7948):564-571. doi: 10.1038/s41586-022-05682-1. Epub 2023 Feb 8. PubMed 36755093.
Backbone
  Vector backbone: pRK5
  Vector type: Mammalian Expression
Growth in bacteria
  Bacterial resistance: Ampicillin, 100 μg/mL
  Growth temperature: 37°C
  Growth strain: DH5alpha
  Copy number: High Copy
Gene/Insert
  Gene/Insert name: HMGB1
  Species: H. sapiens (human)
  Mutation: K184Rfs*44
  Entrez Gene: HMGB1 (a.k.a. HMG-1, HMG1, HMG3, SBP-1)
  Tag / fusion protein: mEGFP (N terminal on insert)
  Cloning method: Gibson Cloning
Terms and licenses: Academic/Nonprofit Terms; Industry Terms: Not Available to Industry
How to cite: pRK5-mEGFP-HMGB1-MUT-IDR2 was a gift from Denes Hnisz (Addgene plasmid # 194552 ; http://n2t.net/addgene:194552 ; RRID:Addgene_194552)
