[The description below was written by a language model from this plasmid's Addgene catalogue record and pLannotate feature annotations shown in this document.]
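Description:
pRK5-mEGFP-HMGB1-MUT-IDR2 is a mammalian expression plasmid of about 5.6 kb built on the pRK5 backbone. It is propagated in E. coli as a high-copy plasmid through a ColE1/pUC-type origin and selected with ampicillin via the β-lactamase (AmpR) gene and its own promoter. The backbone also carries an M13 phage origin for single-stranded DNA production, along with vestigial lac-region pieces (lac promoter, operator, CAP site, lacZα and lacI fragments) and short bom and rop remnants. No mammalian selection marker is annotated, so the plasmid appears suited to transient transfection.

The expression cassette is driven by the human cytomegalovirus immediate-early enhancer and promoter, followed by a fragment of CMV intron A and an SP6 promoter that could support in vitro transcription. A short match to an IgH signal sequence is probably a leftover of the pRK5 leader region rather than a functional secretion signal. The GFP-family coding sequence, which the annotation tool labels as a SiriusGFP fragment, corresponds to the monomeric EGFP (mEGFP) named in the catalogue entry. It is fused at the N terminus of the insert. The insert itself is not annotated in the feature table; it lies in the short interval between the GFP sequence and the SV40 polyadenylation signal. According to the record it is the intrinsically disordered region of human HMGB1 carrying the frameshift variant K184Rfs*44, which replaces the normal C-terminal tail with a novel 44-codon frame. An SV40 enhancer/early promoter element sits downstream of the polyadenylation signal.

The construct is intended for expressing the fluorescent mutant IDR fusion in mammalian cells. In the context of the associated study on aberrant phase separation and nucleolar dysfunction in rare genetic diseases, it allows the localisation and condensate behaviour of the mutant tail to be imaged.
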