Features (pLannotate 1.2.2; 20 found; start..end, strand, type, name):
     14..393     +  enhancer       CMV enhancer: human cytomegalovirus immediate early enhancer
    394..597     +  promoter       CMV promoter: human cytomegalovirus (CMV) immediate early promoter
    733..776     +  intron         CMV intron (fragment): modified intron A from human cytomegalovirus
    828..846     +  promoter       SP6 promoter: promoter for bacteriophage SP6 RNA polymerase
    850..887     +  CDS            IgH signal sequence (fragment): signal sequence from the mouse immunoglobulin heavy chain variable region
    939..1653    +  CDS            SiriusGFP (fragment): enhanced GFP (EGFP) derivative that exhibits robust folding and enhanced photostability (Zhong et al., 2019) mammalian codon-optimized
   1887..2021    +  polyA_signal   SV40 poly(A) signal: SV40 polyadenylation signal
   2090..2447    +  promoter       SV40 promoter: SV40 enhancer and early promoter
   2466..2620    +  CDS            lacZα (fragment): LacZα fragment of β-galactosidase; lacZ fragment
   2626..2677    -  misc_feature   bom (fragment): basis of mobility region from pBR322
   2696..3076    +  rep_origin     M13 ori (sequence partly withheld): M13 bacteriophage origin of replication; arrow indicates direction of (+) strand synthesis
   3152..3201    -  misc_feature   bom (fragment): basis of mobility region from pBR322
   3303..3338    -  CDS            rop (fragment): Rop protein, which maintains plasmids at low copy number; rop
   3433..3537    +  promoter       AmpR promoter: bla
   3538..4398    +  CDS            AmpR: β-lactamase; bla; confers resistance to ampicillin, carbenicillin, and related antibiotics
   4569..5157    +  rep_origin     ori: high-copy-number ColE1/pMB1/pBR322/pUC origin of replication
   5340..5432    +  CDS            lacI (fragment): lac repressor; lacI; The lac repressor binds to the lac operator to inhibit transcription in E. coli. This inhibition can be relieved by adding lactose or isopropyl-β-D-thiogalactopyranoside (IPTG).
   5445..5466    +  protein_bind   CAP binding site: CAP binding activates transcription in the presence of cAMP. E. coli catabolite activator protein
   5481..5511    +  promoter       lac promoter: promoter for the E. coli lac operon
   5519..5535    +  protein_bind   lac operator: The lac repressor binds to the lac operator to inhibit transcription in E. coli. This inhibition can be relieved by adding lactose or isopropyl-β-D-thiogalactopyranoside (IPTG). lac repressor encoded by lacI
>Addgene plasmid #194552 | pRK5-mEGFP-HMGB1-MUT-IDR2 | addgene full sequence | sequence record 385206 | Addgene NGS Result
TTCGAGCTCGCCCGACATTGATTATTGACTAGTTATTAATAGTAATCAATTACGGGGTCATTAGTTCATA
GCCCATATATGGAGTTCCGCGTTACATAACTTACGGTAAATGGCCCGCCTGGCTGACCGCCCAACGACCC
CCGCCCATTGACGTCAATAATGACGTATGTTCCCATAGTAACGCCAATAGGGACTTTCCATTGACGTCAA
TGGGTGGAGTATTTACGGTAAACTGCCCACTTGGCAGTACATCAAGTGTATCATATGCCAAGTACGCCCC
CTATTGACGTCAATGACGGTAAATGGCCCGCCTGGCATTATGCCCAGTACATGACCTTATGGGACTTTCC
TACTTGGCAGTACATCTACGTATTAGTCATCGCTATTACCATGGTGATGCGGTTTTGGCAGTACATCAAT
GGGCGTGGATAGCGGTTTGACTCACGGGGATTTCCAAGTCTCCACCCCATTGACGTCAATGGGAGTTTGT
TTTGGCACCAAAATCAACGGGACTTTCCAAAATGTCGTAACAACTCCGCCCCATTGACGCAAATGGGCGG
TAGGCGTGTACGGTGGGAGGTCTATATAAGCAGAGCTCGTTTAGTGAACCGTCAGATCGCCTGGAGACGC
CATCCACGCTGTTTTGACCTCCATAGAAGACACCGGGACCGATCCAGCCTCCGCGGCCGGGAACGGTGCA
TTGGAACGCGGATTCCCCGTGCCAAGAGTGACGTAAGTACCGCCTATAGAGTCTATAGGCCCACCCCCTT
GGCTTCGTTAGAACGCGGCTACAATTAATACATAACCTTATGTATCATACACATACGATTTAGGTGACAC
TATAGAATAACATCCACTTTGCCTTTCTCTCCACAGGTGTCCACTCCCAGGTCCAACTGCACCTCGGTTC
TATCGATTGAATTCGTACCGGTGCCACCATGGTGAGCAAGGGCGAGGAGCTGTTCACCGGGGTGGTGCCC
ATCCTGGTCGAGCTGGACGGCGACGTAAACGGCCACAAGTTCAGCGTGCGCGGCGAGGGCGAGGGCGATG
CCACCAACGGCAAGCTGACCCTGAAGTTCATCTGCACCACCGGCAAGCTGCCCGTGCCCTGGCCCACCCT
CGTGACCACCCTGACCTACGGCGTGCAGTGCTTCAGCCGCTACCCCGACCACATGAAGCAGCACGACTTC
TTCAAGTCCGCCATGCCCGAAGGCTACGTCCAGGAGCGCACCATCTCCTTCAAGGACGACGGCACCTACA
AGACCCGCGCCGAGGTGAAGTTCGAGGGCGACACCCTGGTGAACCGCATCGAGCTGAAGGGCATCGACTT
CAAGGAGGACGGCAACATCCTGGGGCACAAGCTGGAGTACAACTTCAACAGCCACAACGTCTATATCACG
GCCGACAAGCAGAAGAACGGCATCAAGGCGAACTTCAAGATCCGCCACAACGTCGAGGACGGCAGCGTGC
AGCTCGCCGACCACTACCAGCAGAACACCCCCATCGGCGACGGCCCCGTGCTGCTGCCCGACAACCACTA
CCTGAGCACCCAGTCCAAGCTGAGCAAAGACCCCAACGAGAAGCGCGATCACATGGTCCTGCTGGAGTTC
GTGACCGCCGCCGGGATCACTCTCGGCATGGACGAGCTGTACACGGCGATGGCTAAAGGAAAGCCTGATG
CAGCAAAAAAGGGAGTTGTCAAGGCTGAAAAAAGCAAGAAAAGGAAGAGGAGGAAGATGAGGAAGATGAA
GAGGATGAGGAGGAGGAGGAAGATGAAGAAGATGAAGATGAAGAAGAAGATGATGATGATGAATAAGTTG
GTTCTAGCGCAGTTCTTCTTCTCCTGTCTATAAAGTCGACCTGCAGAAGCTTGGCCGCCATGGCCCAACT
TGTTTATTGCAGCTTATAATGGTTACAAATAAAGCAATAGCATCACAAATTTCACAAATAAAGCATTTTT
TTCACTGCATTCTAGTTGTGGTTTGTCCAAACTCATCAATGTATCTTATCATGTCTGGATCGGGAATTAA
TTCGGCGCAGCACCATGGCCTGAAATAACCTCTGAAAGAGGAACTTGGTTAGGTACCTTCTGAGGCGGAA
AGAACCAGCTGTGGAATGTGTGTCAGTTAGGGTGTGGAAAGTCCCCAGGCTCCCCAGCAGGCAGAAGTAT
GCAAAGCATGCATCTCAATTAGTCAGCAACCAGGTGTGGAAAGTCCCCAGGCTCCCCAGCAGGCAGAAGT
ATGCAAAGCATGCATCTCAATTAGTCAGCAACCATAGTCCCGCCCCTAACTCCGCCCATCCCGCCCCTAA
CTCCGCCCAGTTCCGCCCATTCTCCGCCCCATGGCTGACTAATTTTTTTTATTTATGCAGAGGCCGAGGC
CGCCTCGGCCTCTGAGCTATTCCAGAAGTAGTGAGGAGGCTTTTTTGGAGGCCTAGGCTTTTGCAAAAAG
CTGTTAACAGCTTGGCACTGGCCGTCGTTTTACAACGTCGTGACTGGGAAAACCCTGGCGTTACCCAACT
TAATCGCCTTGCAGCACATCCCCCTTTCGCCAGCTGGCGTAATAGCGAAGAGGCCCGCACCGATCGCCCT
TCCCAACAGTTGCGCAGCCTGAATGGCGAATGGCGCCTGATGCGGTATTTTCTCCTTACGCATCTGTGCG
GTATTTCACACCGCATA
[142 nt withheld, positions 2678-2819]
C
[141 nt withheld, positions 2821-2961]
CCTTTGACGTTGGAGTCCACGTTCTTT
[37 nt withheld, positions 2989-3025]
ACCCTATCTCGGGCTATTCTTTTGATTTATAAGGGATTTTGCCGATTTCGGCCTATTGGTTAAAAAATGA
GCTGATTTAACAAAAATTTAACGCGAATTTTAACAAAATATTAACGTTTACAATTTTATGGTGCACTCTC
AGTACAATCTGCTCTGATGCCGCATAGTTAAGCCAGCCCCGACACCCGCCAACACCCGCTGACGCGCCCT
GACGGGCTTGTCTGCTCCCGGCATCCGCTTACAGACAAGCTGTGACCGTCTCCGGGAGCTGCATGTGTCA
GAGGTTTTCACCGTCATCACCGAAACGCGCGAGACGAAAGGGCCTCGTGATACGCCTATTTTTATAGGTT
AATGTCATGATAATAATGGTTTCTTAGACGTCAGGTGGCACTTTTCGGGGAAATGTGCGCGGAACCCCTA
TTTGTTTATTTTTCTAAATACATTCAAATATGTATCCGCTCATGAGACAATAACCCTGATAAATGCTTCA
ATAATATTGAAAAAGGAAGAGTATGAGTATTCAACATTTCCGTGTCGCCCTTATTCCCTTTTTTGCGGCA
TTTTGCCTTCCTGTTTTTGCTCACCCAGAAACGCTGGTGAAAGTAAAAGATGCTGAAGATCAGTTGGGTG
CACGAGTGGGTTACATCGAACTGGATCTCAACAGCGGTAAGATCCTTGAGAGTTTTCGCCCCGAAGAACG
TTTTCCAATGATGAGCACTTTTAAAGTTCTGCTATGTGGCGCGGTATTATCCCGTATTGACGCCGGGCAA
GAGCAACTCGGTCGCCGCATACACTATTCTCAGAATGACTTGGTTGAGTACTCACCAGTCACAGAAAAGC
ATCTTACGGATGGCATGACAGTAAGAGAATTATGCAGTGCTGCCATAACCATGAGTGATAACACTGCGGC
CAACTTACTTCTGACAACGATCGGAGGACCGAAGGAGCTAACCGCTTTTTTGCACAACATGGGGGATCAT
GTAACTCGCCTTGATCGTTGGGAACCGGAGCTGAATGAAGCCATACCAAACGACGAGCGTGACACCACGA
TGCCTGTAGCAATGGCAACAACGTTGCGCAAACTATTAACTGGCGAACTACTTACTCTAGCTTCCCGGCA
ACAATTAATAGACTGGATGGAGGCGGATAAAGTTGCAGGACCACTTCTGCGCTCGGCCCTTCCGGCTGGC
TGGTTTATTGCTGATAAATCTGGAGCCGGTGAGCGTGGGTCTCGCGGTATCATTGCAGCACTGGGGCCAG
ATGGTAAGCCCTCCCGTATCGTAGTTATCTACACGACGGGGAGTCAGGCAACTATGGATGAACGAAATAG
ACAGATCGCTGAGATAGGTGCCTCACTGATTAAGCATTGGTAACTGTCAGACCAAGTTTACTCATATATA
CTTTAGATTGATTTAAAACTTCATTTTTAATTTAAAAGGATCTAGGTGAAGATCCTTTTTGATAATCTCA
TGACCAAAATCCCTTAACGTGAGTTTTCGTTCCACTGAGCGTCAGACCCCGTAGAAAAGATCAAAGGATC
TTCTTGAGATCCTTTTTTTCTGCGCGTAATCTGCTGCTTGCAAACAAAAAAACCACCGCTACCAGCGGTG
GTTTGTTTGCCGGATCAAGAGCTACCAACTCTTTTTCCGAAGGTAACTGGCTTCAGCAGAGCGCAGATAC
CAAATACTGTTCTTCTAGTGTAGCCGTAGTTAGGCCACCACTTCAAGAACTCTGTAGCACCGCCTACATA
CCTCGCTCTGCTAATCCTGTTACCAGTGGCTGCTGCCAGTGGCGATAAGTCGTGTCTTACCGGGTTGGAC
TCAAGACGATAGTTACCGGATAAGGCGCAGCGGTCGGGCTGAACGGGGGGTTCGTGCACACAGCCCAGCT
TGGAGCGAACGACCTACACCGAACTGAGATACCTACAGCGTGAGCTATGAGAAAGCGCCACGCTTCCCGA
AGGGAGAAAGGCGGACAGGTATCCGGTAAGCGGCAGGGTCGGAACAGGAGAGCGCACGAGGGAGCTTCCA
GGGGGAAACGCCTGGTATCTTTATAGTCCTGTCGGGTTTCGCCACCTCTGACTTGAGCGTCGATTTTTGT
GATGCTCGTCAGGGGGGCGGAGCCTATGGAAAAACGCCAGCAACGCGGCCTTTTTACGGTTCCTGGCCTT
TTGCTGGCCTTTTGCTCACATGTTCTTTCCTGCGTTATCCCCTGATTCTGTGGATAACCGTATTACCGCC
TTTGAGTGAGCTGATACCGCTCGCCGCAGCCGAACGACCGAGCGCAGCGAGTCAGTGAGCGAGGAAGCGG
AAGAGCGCCCAATACGCAAACCGCCTCTCCCCGCGCGTTGGCCGATTCATTAATGCAGCTGGCACGACAG
GTTTCCCGACTGGAAAGCGGGCAGTGAGCGCAACGCAATTAATGTGAGTTAGCTCACTCATTAGGCACCC
CAGGCTTTACACTTTATGCTTCCGGCTCGTATGTTGTGTGGAATTGTGAGCGGATAACAATTTCACACAG
GAAACAGCTATGACATGATTACGAATTAA
